Addgene plasmid #84411: TOPO-BC17
Purpose: Encodes illumina barcodes for allele frequency sequencing (FREQ-Seq-Squared)
Depositing lab: J.J. Emerson. Depositing organization: University of California, Irvine. Publication: FREQ-Seq2: a method for precise high-throughput combinatorial quantification of allele frequencies. Zhao R, Lukacsovich T, Gaut R, Emerson JJ. G3 (Bethesda). 2023 Sep 30;13(10):jkad162. doi: 10.1093/g3journal/jkad162. PubMed 37494033.
Backbone
  Vector backbone: pCRII-TOPO
  Backbone manufacturer: Thermo Fisher Scientific
  Vector type: Barcoding plasmids
Growth in bacteria
  Bacterial resistance: Ampicillin, 100 μg/mL
  Growth temperature: 37°C
  Growth strain: DH5alpha
  Copy number: High Copy
Gene/Insert
  Gene/Insert name: BC17
  Species: Synthetic
  Insert size (bp): 86
  Promoter: SP6/T7
  Cloning method: TOPO Cloning
  Sequencing primers: 5′ T7; 3′ SP6
Terms and licenses: Academic/Nonprofit Terms; Industry Terms: Not Available to Industry
Depositor comments: This plasmid is part of the FREQ-Seq-Squared kit. See Addgene's kit collection page for more details: https://www.addgene.org/kits/
How to cite: TOPO-BC17 was a gift from J.J. Emerson (Addgene plasmid # 84411 ; http://n2t.net/addgene:84411 ; RRID:Addgene_84411)
