[The description below was written by a language model from this plasmid's Addgene catalogue record and pLannotate feature annotations shown in this document.]
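Description:
TOPO-BC17 is a small bacterial cloning plasmid (about 4.1 kb) built on the commercial pCRII-TOPO backbone and classified as a barcoding plasmid. It is one member of the FREQ-Seq-Squared kit, a set of constructs that supply Illumina barcodes for high-throughput, combinatorial quantification of allele frequencies by sequencing. It replicates in E. coli from a high-copy ColE1/pUC-type origin and is selected with ampicillin through the β-lactamase gene. The feature table also shows an intact neo (kanamycin/neomycin phosphotransferase) coding sequence, preceded by a residual Tn5 transposase fragment, which is the second resistance marker normally carried by this backbone. An f1 origin is present as well, allowing single-stranded DNA production with helper phage.

The payload is an 86 bp synthetic insert, BC17, introduced by TOPO cloning into the backbone's cloning region. That site lies between opposing SP6 and T7 bacteriophage promoters, downstream of the lac promoter, CAP binding site and lac operator, and within the lacZα region, which appears in the annotation only as a fragment, consistent with the interruption used for blue/white screening of TOPO clones. The insert itself is not annotated in the feature table, though the interval between the SP6 and T7 promoters is where it would sit. The flanking promoters are recorded as the construct's promoters, and their main stated use here is as sequencing primer sites. Nothing in the record indicates that the barcode is meant to be expressed; the plasmid appears to serve as a stable, clonal source of a defined barcode sequence for preparing barcoded sequencing libraries. The record does not detail the internal organisation of the insert or how it is recovered from the plasmid.
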