Features (pLannotate 1.2.2; 13 found; start..end, strand, type, name):
      2..94      +  CDS            lacI (fragment): lac repressor; lacI; The lac repressor binds to the lac operator to inhibit transcription in E. coli. This inhibition can be relieved by adding lactose or isopropyl-β-D-thiogalactopyranoside (IPTG).
    107..128     +  protein_bind   CAP binding site: CAP binding activates transcription in the presence of cAMP. E. coli catabolite activator protein
    143..173     +  promoter       lac promoter: promoter for the E. coli lac operon
    181..197     +  protein_bind   lac operator: The lac repressor binds to the lac operator to inhibit transcription in E. coli. This inhibition can be relieved by adding lactose or isopropyl-β-D-thiogalactopyranoside (IPTG). lac repressor encoded by lacI
    239..257     +  promoter       SP6 promoter: promoter for bacteriophage SP6 RNA polymerase
    493..511     -  promoter       T7 promoter: promoter for bacteriophage T7 RNA polymerase
    514..671     +  CDS            lacZα (fragment): LacZα fragment of β-galactosidase; lacZ fragment
    675..1103    +  rep_origin     f1 ori (sequence partly withheld): f1 bacteriophage origin of replication; arrow indicates direction of (+) strand synthesis
   1116..1415    +  CDS            tnpA (fragment): TN5P_ECOLX - Also known as tnp. Experimental evidence at protein level: Swiss-Prot protein existence level 1. Mediates transposition of transposon Tn5 by a 'cut and paste' mechanism. First, the monomeric transposase binds the 19 bp inverted DNA repeats flanking the transposon. Then, dimerization of the DNA- bound transposase creates a synaptic DNA complex. After nicking of the first DNA strand, excision of the transposon proceeds through a series of intermediates. The transposase then mediates the insertion of the transposon at a new site by strand transfer. The activity of the wild- type tran
   1447..2238    +  CDS            neo: KKA2_KLEPN - Also known as kan, nptII. Experimental evidence at protein level: Swiss-Prot protein existence level 1. Resistance to kanamycin, neomycin, paromomycin, ribostamycin, butirosin and gentamicin B. From Klebsiella pneumoniae.
   2242..2258    +  promoter       AmpR promoter (fragment): bla
   2259..3119    +  CDS            AmpR: β-lactamase; bla; confers resistance to ampicillin, carbenicillin, and related antibiotics
   3290..3878    +  rep_origin     ori: high-copy-number ColE1/pMB1/pBR322/pUC origin of replication
>Addgene plasmid #84411 | TOPO-BC17 | addgene full sequence | sequence record 163342 | Addgene assembled sequence
AGCGCCCAATACGCAAACCGCCTCTCCCCGCGCGTTGGCCGATTCATTAATGCAGCTGGCACGACAGGTT
TCCCGACTGGAAAGCGGGCAGTGAGCGCAACGCAATTAATGTGAGTTAGCTCACTCATTAGGCACCCCAG
GCTTTACACTTTATGCTTCCGGCTCGTATGTTGTGTGGAATTGTGAGCGGATAACAATTTCACACAGGAA
ACAGCTATGACCATGATTACGCCAAGCTATTTAGGTGACACTATAGAATACTCAAGCTATGCATCAAGCT
TGGTACCGAGCTCGGATCCACTAGTAACGGCCGCCAGTGTGCTGGAATTCGCCCTTGTAAGCAGTGGGTT
CTCTAGGCATCGAGATCGGAAGAGCGGTTCAGCAGGAATGCCGAGACCGATCTCGTATGCCGTCTTCTGC
TTAAGGGCGAATTCTGCAGATATCCATCACACTGGCGGCCGCTCGAGCATGCATCTAGAGGGCCCAATTC
GCCCTATAGTGAGTCGTATTACAATTCACTGGCCGTCGTTTTACAACGTCGTGACTGGGAAAACCCTGGC
GTTACCCAACTTAATCGCCTTGCAGCACATCCCCCTTTCGCCAGCTGGCGTAATAGCGAAGAGGCCCGCA
CCGATCGCCCTTCCCAACAGTTGCGCAGCCTGAATGGCGAATGG
[124 nt withheld, positions 675-798]
C
[91 nt withheld, positions 800-890]
A
[49 nt withheld, positions 892-940]
CCTTTGACGTTGGAGTCCACGTTCTTT
[37 nt withheld, positions 968-1004]
ACCCTATCTCGGTCTATTCTTTTGATTTATAAGGGATTTTGCCGATTTCGGCCTATTGGTTAAAAAATGA
GCTGATTTAACAAAAATTTAACGCGAATTTTAACAAAATTCAGGGCGCAAGGGCTGCTAAAGGAAGCGGA
ACACGTAGAAAGCCAGTCCGCAGAAACGGTGCTGACCCCGGATGAATGTCAGCTACTGGGCTATCTGGAC
AAGGGAAAACGCAAGCGCAAAGAGAAAGCAGGTAGCTTGCAGTGGGCTTACATGGCGATAGCTAGACTGG
GCGGTTTTATGGACAGCAAGCGAACCGGAATTGCCAGCTGGGGCGCCCTCTGGTAAGGTTGGGAAGCCCT
GCAAAGTAAACTGGATGGCTTTCTTGCCGCCAAGGATCTGATGGCGCAGGGGATCAAGATCTGATCAAGA
GACAGGATGAGGATCGTTTCGCATGATTGAACAAGATGGATTGCACGCAGGTTCTCCGGCCGCTTGGGTG
GAGAGGCTATTCGGCTATGACTGGGCACAACAGACAATCGGCTGCTCTGATGCCGCCGTGTTCCGGCTGT
CAGCGCAGGGGCGCCCGGTTCTTTTTGTCAAGACCGACCTGTCCGGTGCCCTGAATGAACTGCAGGACGA
GGCAGCGCGGCTATCGTGGCTGGCCACGACGGGCGTTCCTTGCGCAGCTGTGCTCGACGTTGTCACTGAA
GCGGGAAGGGACTGGCTGCTATTGGGCGAAGTGCCGGGGCAGGATCTCCTGTCATCCCACCTTGCTCCTG
CCGAGAAAGTATCCATCATGGCTGATGCAATGCGGCGGCTGCATACGCTTGATCCGGCTACCTGCCCATT
CGACCACCAAGCGAAACATCGCATCGAGCGAGCACGTACTCGGATGGAAGCCGGTCTTGTCGATCAGGAT
GATCTGGACGAAGAGCATCAGGGGCTCGCGCCAGCCGAACTGTTCGCCAGGCTCAAGGCGCGCATGCCCG
ACGGCGAGGATCTCGTCGTGACCCATGGCGATGCCTGCTTGCCGAATATCATGGTGGAAAATGGCCGCTT
TTCTGGATTCATCGACTGTGGCCGGCTGGGTGTGGCGGACCGCTATCAGGACATAGCGTTGGCTACCCGT
GATATTGCTGAAGAGCTTGGCGGCGAATGGGCTGACCGCTTCCTCGTGCTTTACGGTATCGCCGCTCCCG
ATTCGCAGCGCATCGCCTTCTATCGCCTTCTTGACGAGTTCTTCTGAATTGAAAAAGGAAGAGTATGAGT
ATTCAACATTTCCGTGTCGCCCTTATTCCCTTTTTTGCGGCATTTTGCCTTCCTGTTTTTGCTCACCCAG
AAACGCTGGTGAAAGTAAAAGATGCTGAAGATCAGTTGGGTGCACGAGTGGGTTACATCGAACTGGATCT
CAACAGCGGTAAGATCCTTGAGAGTTTTCGCCCCGAAGAACGTTTTCCAATGATGAGCACTTTTAAAGTT
CTGCTATGTGGCGCGGTATTATCCCGTATTGACGCCGGGCAAGAGCAACTCGGTCGCCGCATACACTATT
CTCAGAATGACTTGGTTGAGTACTCACCAGTCACAGAAAAGCATCTTACGGATGGCATGACAGTAAGAGA
ATTATGCAGTGCTGCCATAACCATGAGTGATAACACTGCGGCCAACTTACTTCTGACAACGATCGGAGGA
CCGAAGGAGCTAACCGCTTTTTTGCACAACATGGGGGATCATGTAACTCGCCTTGATCGTTGGGAACCGG
AGCTGAATGAAGCCATACCAAACGACGAGCGTGACACCACGATGCCTGTAGCAATGGCAACAACGTTGCG
CAAACTATTAACTGGCGAACTACTTACTCTAGCTTCCCGGCAACAATTAATAGACTGGATGGAGGCGGAT
AAAGTTGCAGGACCACTTCTGCGCTCGGCCCTTCCGGCTGGCTGGTTTATTGCTGATAAATCTGGAGCCG
GTGAGCGTGGGTCTCGCGGTATCATTGCAGCACTGGGGCCAGATGGTAAGCCCTCCCGTATCGTAGTTAT
CTACACGACGGGGAGTCAGGCAACTATGGATGAACGAAATAGACAGATCGCTGAGATAGGTGCCTCACTG
ATTAAGCATTGGTAACTGTCAGACCAAGTTTACTCATATATACTTTAGATTGATTTAAAACTTCATTTTT
AATTTAAAAGGATCTAGGTGAAGATCCTTTTTGATAATCTCATGACCAAAATCCCTTAACGTGAGTTTTC
GTTCCACTGAGCGTCAGACCCCGTAGAAAAGATCAAAGGATCTTCTTGAGATCCTTTTTTTCTGCGCGTA
ATCTGCTGCTTGCAAACAAAAAAACCACCGCTACCAGCGGTGGTTTGTTTGCCGGATCAAGAGCTACCAA
CTCTTTTTCCGAAGGTAACTGGCTTCAGCAGAGCGCAGATACCAAATACTGTTCTTCTAGTGTAGCCGTA
GTTAGGCCACCACTTCAAGAACTCTGTAGCACCGCCTACATACCTCGCTCTGCTAATCCTGTTACCAGTG
GCTGCTGCCAGTGGCGATAAGTCGTGTCTTACCGGGTTGGACTCAAGACGATAGTTACCGGATAAGGCGC
AGCGGTCGGGCTGAACGGGGGGTTCGTGCACACAGCCCAGCTTGGAGCGAACGACCTACACCGAACTGAG
ATACCTACAGCGTGAGCTATGAGAAAGCGCCACGCTTCCCGAAGGGAGAAAGGCGGACAGGTATCCGGTA
AGCGGCAGGGTCGGAACAGGAGAGCGCACGAGGGAGCTTCCAGGGGGAAACGCCTGGTATCTTTATAGTC
CTGTCGGGTTTCGCCACCTCTGACTTGAGCGTCGATTTTTGTGATGCTCGTCAGGGGGGCGGAGCCTATG
GAAAAACGCCAGCAACGCGGCCTTTTTACGGTTCCTGGCCTTTTGCTGGCCTTTTGCTCACATGTTCTTT
CCTGCGTTATCCCCTGATTCTGTGGATAACCGTATTACCGCCTTTGAGTGAGCTGATACCGCTCGCCGCA
GCCGAACGACCGAGCGCAGCGAGTCAGTGAGCGAGGAAGCGGAAG
