>Addgene plasmid #84411 | TOPO-BC17 | depositor partial sequence | sequence record 161017 | Primer and barcode sequence
GTAAGCAGTGGGTTCTCTAGGCATCGAGATCGGAAGAGCGGTTC
