>Addgene plasmid #84411 | TOPO-BC17 | addgene partial sequence | sequence record 163341 | F1ori-R 5'-AGGGAAGAAAGCGAAAGGAG-3'
[66 nt withheld, positions 1-66]
CCATTCGCCATTCAGGCTGCGCAACTGTTGGGAAGGGCGATCGGTGCGGGCCTCTTCGCTATTACGCCAG
CTGGCGAAAGGGGGATGTGCTGCAAGGCGATTAAGTTGGGTAACGCCAGGGTTTTCCCAGTCACGACGTT
GTAAAACGACGGCCAGTGAATTGTAATACGACTCACTATAGGGCGAATTGGGCCCTCTAGATGCATGCTC
GAGCGGCCGCCAGTGTGATGGATATCTGCAGAATTCGCCCTTAAGCAGAAGACGGCATACGAGATCGGTC
TCGGCATTCCTGCTGAACCGCTCTTCCGATCTCGATGCCTAGAGAACCCACTGCTTACAAGGGCGAATTC
CAGCACACTGGCGGCCGTTACTAGTGGATCCGAGCTCGGTACCAAGCTTGATGCATAGCTTGAGTATTCT
ATAGTGTCACCTAAATAGCTTGGCGTAATCATGGTCATAGCTGTTTCCTGTGTGAAATTGTTATCCGCTC
ACAATTCCACACAACATACGAGCCGGAAGCATAAAGTGTAAAGCCTGGGGTGCCTAATGAGTGAGCTAAC
TCACATTAATTGCGTTGCGCTCACTGCCCGCTTTCCAGTCGGGAAACCTGTCGTGCCAGCTGCATTAATG
AATCGGCCAACGCGCGGGGAGAGGCGGTTTGCGTATTGGGCGCTCTTCCGCTTCCTCGCTCACTGACTCG
CTGCGCTCGGTCGTTCGGCTGCGGCGAGCGGTATCAGCTCACTCAAAGGCGG
